Addgene plasmid #175808: piggyBAC-5xTAPE-1-BlastR
Purpose: Encodes 5xTAPE-1 construct that can be integrated using piggyBAC system
Depositing lab: Jay Shendure. Depositing organization: University of Washington. Publication: A time-resolved, multi-symbol molecular recorder via sequential genome editing. Choi J, Chen W, Minkina A, Chardon FM, Suiter CC, Regalado SG, Domcke S, Hamazaki N, Lee C, Martin B, Daza RM, Shendure J. Nature. 2022 Jul 6. pii: 10.1038/s41586-022-04922-8. doi: 10.1038/s41586-022-04922-8. PubMed 35794474.
Backbone
  Vector backbone: piggyBAC-BlastR
  Backbone size w/o insert (bp): 6165
  Total vector size (bp): 6279
  Vector type: Mammalian Expression
  Selectable markers: Blasticidin
Growth in bacteria
  Bacterial resistance: Ampicillin, 100 μg/mL
  Growth temperature: 30°C
  Growth strain: NEB Stable
  Copy number: High Copy
Gene/Insert
  Gene/Insert name: 5xTAPE-1 construct
  Insert size (bp): 114
  Promoter: U6
  Cloning method: Restriction Enzyme; 5′ cloning site BsmBI (destroyed during cloning); 3′ cloning site BsmBI (destroyed during cloning)
  Sequencing primers: 5′ GACTATCATATGCTTACCGT
Terms and licenses: Academic/Nonprofit Terms; Industry Terms: Not Available to Industry
How to cite: piggyBAC-5xTAPE-1-BlastR was a gift from Jay Shendure (Addgene plasmid # 175808 ; http://n2t.net/addgene:175808 ; RRID:Addgene_175808)
