[The description below was written by a language model from this plasmid's Addgene catalogue record and pLannotate feature annotations shown in this document.]
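Description:
piggyBAC-5xTAPE-1-BlastR is a mammalian piggyBac transposon donor plasmid of about 6.3 kb, built on a piggyBAC-BlastR backbone and intended for stable genomic integration of its cargo when a piggyBac transposase is supplied. In bacteria it is maintained as a high-copy plasmid through a ColE1/pUC-type origin and selected with ampicillin via the β-lactamase gene. An f1 origin and remnants of a lac cloning cassette (lacZα fragment, lac promoter/operator, CAP site, lacI fragment) are also present. The automated annotation does not label the piggyBac terminal repeats. It does report two "lambda portal protein B" fragments flanking the cargo region, which may be spurious matches, so the exact transposon boundaries cannot be read from the feature tables.

The payload is a 114 bp 5xTAPE-1 insert, cloned through BsmBI sites that were destroyed in the process. The catalogue lists U6 as its promoter, and the unannotated interval between the human U6 RNA polymerase III promoter and the downstream selection cassette is where the insert would sit. The name and associated publication on a time-resolved, multi-symbol molecular recorder based on sequential genome editing indicate that it is an array of five tandem target units serving as a recording substrate, although the record gives no further detail on its design. Immediately downstream, an EF-1α core promoter combined with a truncated HTLV-1 5' LTR segment, a common composite promoter arrangement, drives the blasticidin S deaminase gene. This is followed by a WPRE fragment and an SV40 polyadenylation signal, allowing blasticidin selection of cells carrying integrated copies. The depositor sequence and the repository's sequencing result share the same feature layout and differ slightly in length (6,279 versus 6,268 nt).

The construct is used to install TAPE-1 recording arrays in mammalian cell genomes.
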