Features (pLannotate 1.2.2; 18 found; start..end, strand, type, name):
      1..105     -  promoter       AmpR promoter: bla
    158..586     -  rep_origin     f1 ori (sequence partly withheld): f1 bacteriophage origin of replication; arrow indicates direction of (+) strand synthesis
    591..746     -  CDS            lacZα (fragment): LacZα fragment of β-galactosidase; lacZ fragment
    748..867     +  CDS            B (fragment): PORTL_LAMBD - Experimental evidence at protein level: Swiss-Prot protein existence level 1. Forms the portal vertex of the capsid (PubMed:6228056, PubMed:6232391). This portal plays critical roles in head assembly, genome packaging, neck/tail attachment, and genome ejection (Probable). The portal protein multimerizes as a single ring-shaped homododecamer arranged around a central channel (PubMed:6232391). Binds to the terminase subunits to form the packaging machine (PubMed:7799432). From Escherichia phage lambda (Bacteriophage lambda).
   1361..1601    +  promoter       U6 promoter: RNA polymerase III promoter for human U6 snRNA
   1803..2014    +  promoter       EF-1α core promoter: core promoter for human elongation factor EF-1α
   2027..2295    +  LTR            5' LTR (truncated): truncated 5' long terminal repeat (LTR) from human T-cell leukemia virus (HTLV) type 1
   2329..2727    +  CDS            BSD: blasticidin S deaminase; Aspergillus terreus BSD; confers resistance to blasticidin
   2734..2840    +  misc_feature   WPRE (fragment): woodchuck hepatitis virus posttranscriptional regulatory element
   2849..2970    +  polyA_signal   SV40 poly(A) signal: SV40 polyadenylation signal
   2988..3080    +  ncRNA          G-CSF SLDE: Accession: RF00183 - G-CSF factor stem-loop destabilising element (SLDE)
   3777..4244    +  CDS            B (fragment): PORTL_LAMBD - Experimental evidence at protein level: Swiss-Prot protein existence level 1. Forms the portal vertex of the capsid (PubMed:6228056, PubMed:6232391). This portal plays critical roles in head assembly, genome packaging, neck/tail attachment, and genome ejection (Probable). The portal protein multimerizes as a single ring-shaped homododecamer arranged around a central channel (PubMed:6232391). Binds to the terminase subunits to form the packaging machine (PubMed:7799432). From Escherichia phage lambda (Bacteriophage lambda).
   4282..4298    -  protein_bind   lac operator: The lac repressor binds to the lac operator to inhibit transcription in E. coli. This inhibition can be relieved by adding lactose or isopropyl-β-D-thiogalactopyranoside (IPTG). lac repressor encoded by lacI
   4306..4336    -  promoter       lac promoter: promoter for the E. coli lac operon
   4351..4372    -  protein_bind   CAP binding site: CAP binding activates transcription in the presence of cAMP. E. coli catabolite activator protein
   4385..4477    -  CDS            lacI (fragment): lac repressor; lacI; The lac repressor binds to the lac operator to inhibit transcription in E. coli. This inhibition can be relieved by adding lactose or isopropyl-β-D-thiogalactopyranoside (IPTG).
   4660..5248    -  rep_origin     ori: high-copy-number ColE1/pMB1/pBR322/pUC origin of replication
   5419..6279    -  CDS            AmpR: β-lactamase; bla; confers resistance to ampicillin, carbenicillin, and related antibiotics
>Addgene plasmid #175808 | piggyBAC-5xTAPE-1-BlastR | depositor full sequence | sequence record 340874 | piggyBAC-5xTAPE-1-BlastR sequence 6279 bps
ACTCTTCCTTTTTCAATATTATTGAAGCATTTATCAGGGTTATTGTCTCATGAGCGGATACATATTTGAA
TGTATTTAGAAAAATAAACAAATAGGGGTTCCGCGCACATTTCCCCGAAAAGTGCCACCTAAATTGTAAG
CGTTAATATTTTGTTAAAATTCGCGTTAAATTTTTGTTAAATCAGCTCATTTTTTAACCAATAGGCCGAA
ATCGGCAAAATCCCTTATAAATCAAAAGAATAGACCGAGATAGGGT
[37 nt withheld, positions 257-293]
AAAGAACGTGGACTCCAACGTCAAAGG
[49 nt withheld, positions 321-369]
T
[91 nt withheld, positions 371-461]
G
[124 nt withheld, positions 463-586]
CCCATTCGCCATTCAGGCTGCGCAACTGTTGGGAAGGGCGATCGGTGCGGGCCTCTTCGCTATTACGCCA
GCTGGCGAAAGGGGGATGTGCTGCAAGGCGATTAAGTTGGGTAACGCCAGGGTTTTCCCAGTCACGACGT
TGTAAAACGACGGCCAGTGAGCGCGCCTCGTTCATTCACGTTTTTGAACCCGTGGAGGACGGGCAGACTC
GCGGTGCAAATGTGTTTTACAGCGTGATGGAGCAGATGAAGATGCTCGACACGCTGCAGAACACGCAGCT
AGATTAACCCTAGAAAGATAATCATATTGTGACGTACGTTAAAGATAATCATGTGTAAAATTGACGCATG
TGTTTTATCGGTCTGTATATCGAGGTTTATTTATTAATTTGAATAGATATTAAGTTTTATTATATTTACA
CTTACATACTAATAATAAATTCAACAAACAATTTATTTATGTTTATTTATTTATTAAAAAAAACAAAAAC
TCAAAATTTCTTCTATAAAGTAACAAAACTTTTATGAGGGACAGCCCCCCCCCAAAGCCCCCAGGGATGT
AATTACGTCCCTCCCCCGCTAGGGGGCAGCAGCGAGCCGCCCGGGGCTCCGCTCCGGTCCGGCGCTCCCC
CCGCATCCCCGAGCCGGCAGCGTGCGGGGACAGCCCGGGCACGGGGAAGGTGGCACGGGATCGCTTTCCT
CTGAACGCTTCTCGCTGCTCTTTGAGCCTGCAGACACCTGGGGGGATACGGGGAAAAGGCCTCCACGGCC
AAGAGAGGGCCTATTTCCCATGATTCCTTCATATTTGCATATACGATACAAGGCTGTTAGAGAGATAATT
AGAATTAATTTGACTGTAAACACAAAGATATTAGTACAAAATACGTGACGTAGAAAGTAATAATTTCTTG
GGTAGTTTGCAGTTTTAAAATTATGTTTTAAAATGGACTATCATATGCTTACCGTAACTTGAAAGTATTT
CGATTTCTTGGCTTTATATATCTTGTGGAAAGGACGAAACACCNNNNNNNNGGATGATGGTGAGCACGTG
ATGGTGAGCACGTGATGGTGAGCACGTGATGGTGAGCACGTGATGGTGAGCACGTGATGGTGAGCGCTTT
AAGGCCGGTCCTAGCAATTTTTTTAAGCTTGGCGTAACTAGATCTTGAGACAAACGCGGCCGCGAAGGAT
CTGCGATCGCTCCGGTGCCCGTCAGTGGGCAGAGCGCACATCGCCCACAGTCCCCGAGAAGTTGGGGGGA
GGGGTCGGCAATTGAACGGGTGCCTAGAGAAGGTGGCGCGGGGTAAACTGGGAAAGTGATGTCGTGTACT
GGCTCCGCCTTTTTCCCGAGGGTGGGGGAGAACCGTATATAAGTGCAGTAGTCGCCGTGAACGTTCTTTT
TCGCAACGGGTTTGCCGCCAGAACACAGCTGAAGCTTCGAGGGGCTCGCATCTCTCCTTCACGCGCCCGC
CGCCCTACCTGAGGCCGCCATCCACGCCGGTTGAGTCGCGTTCTGCCGCCTCCCGCCTGTGGTGCCTCCT
GAACTGCGTCCGCCGTCTAGGTAAGTTTAAAGCTCAGGTCGAGACCGGGCCTTTGTCCGGCGCTCCCTTG
GAGCCTACCTAGACTCAGCCGGCTCTCCACGCTTTGCCTGACCCTGCTTGCTCAACTCTACGTCTTTGTT
TCGTTTTCTGTTCTGCGCCGTTACAGATCCAAGCTGTGACCGGCGCCTACCGTACGGCCACCATGGCCAA
GCCTTTGTCTCAAGAAGAATCCACCCTCATTGAAAGAGCAACGGCTACAATCAACAGCATCCCCATCTCT
GAAGACTACAGCGTCGCCAGCGCAGCTCTCTCTAGCGACGGCCGCATCTTCACTGGTGTCAATGTATATC
ATTTTACTGGGGGACCTTGTGCAGAACTCGTGGTGCTGGGCACTGCTGCTGCTGCGGCAGCTGGCAACCT
GACTTGTATCGTCGCGATCGGAAATGAGAACAGGGGCATCTTGAGCCCCTGCGGACGGTGCCGACAGGTG
CTTCTCGATCTGCATCCTGGGATCAAAGCCATAGTGAAGGACAGTGATGGACAGCCGACGGCAGTTGGGA
TTCGTGAATTGCTGCCCTCTGGTTATGTGTGGGAGGGCTAAACGCGTAATCAACCTCTGGATTACAAAAT
TTGTGAAAGATTGACTGGTATTCTTAACTATGTTGCTCCTTTTACGCTATGTGGATACGCTGCTTTAATG
CCTTTGTATCATGCGTTAACTAAACTTGTTTATTGCAGCTTATAATGGTTACAAATAAAGCAATAGCATC
ACAAATTTCACAAATAAAGCATTTTTTTCACTGCATTCTAGTTGTGGTTTGTCCAAACTCATCAATGTAT
CTTATCATGTCTGGAATTGACTCAAATGATGTCAATTAGTCTATCAGAAGCTCATCTGGTCTCCCTTCCG
GGGGACAAGACATCCCTGTTTAATATTTAAACAGCAGTGTTCCCAAACTGGGTTCTTATATCCCTTGCTC
TGGTCAACCAGGTTGCAGGGTTTCCTGTCCTCACAGGAACGAAGTCCCTAAAGAAACAGTGGCAGCCAGG
TTTAGCCCCGGAATTGACTGGATTCCTTTTTTAGGGCCCATTGGTATGGCTTTTTCCCCGTATCCCCCCA
GGTGTCTGCAGGCTCAAAGAGCAGCGAGAAGCGTTCAGAGGAAAGCGATCCCGTGCCACCTTCCCCGTGC
CCGGGCTGTCCCCGCACGCTGCCGGCTCGGGGATGCGGGGGGAGCGCCGGACCGGAGCGGAGCCCCGGGC
GGCTCGCTGCTGCCCCCTAGCGGGGGAGGGACGTAATTACATCCCTGGGGGCTTTGGGGGGGGGCTGTCC
CTGATATCTATAACAAGAAAATATATATATAATAAGTTATCACGTAAGTAGAACATGAAATAACAATATA
ATTATCGTATGAGTTAAATCTTAAAAGTCACGTAAAAGATAATCATGCGTCATTTTGACTCACGCGGTCG
TTATAGTTCAAAATCAGTGACACTTACCGCATTGACAAGCACGCCTCACGGGAGCTCCAAGCGGCGACTG
AGATGTCCTAAATGCACAGCGACGGATTCGCGCTATTTAGAAAGAGAGAGCAATATTTCAAGAATGCATG
CGTCAATTTTACGCAGACTATCTTTCTAGGGTTAATCTAGCTGCATCAGGATCATATCGTCGGGTCTTTT
TTCCGGCTCAGTCATCGCCCAAGCTGGCGCTATCTGGGCATCGGGGAGGAAGAAGCCCGTGCCTTTTCCC
GCGAGGTTGAAGCGGCATGGAAAGAGTTTGCCGAGGATGACTGCTGCTGCATTGACGTTGAGCGAAAACG
CACGTTTACCATGATGATTCGGGAAGGTGTGGCCATGCACGCCTTTAACGGTGAACTGTTCGTTCAGGCC
ACCTGGGATACCAGTTCGTCGCGGCTTTTCCGGACACAGTTCCGGATGGTCAGCCCGAAGCGCATCAGCA
ACCCGAACAATACCGGCGACAGCCGGAACTGCCGTGCCGGTGTGCAGATTAATGACAGCGGTGCGGCGCT
GGGATATTACGTCAGCGAGGACGGGTATCCTGGCTGGATGCCGCAGAAATGGACATGGATACCCCGTGAG
TTACCCGGCGGGCGCGCTTGGCGTAATCATGGTCATAGCTGTTTCCTGTGTGAAATTGTTATCCGCTCAC
AATTCCACACAACATACGAGCCGGAAGCATAAAGTGTAAAGCCTGGGGTGCCTAATGAGTGAGCTAACTC
ACATTAATTGCGTTGCGCTCACTGCCCGCTTTCCAGTCGGGAAACCTGTCGTGCCAGCTGCATTAATGAA
TCGGCCAACGCGCGGGGAGAGGCGGTTTGCGTATTGGGCGCTCTTCCGCTTCCTCGCTCACTGACTCGCT
GCGCTCGGTCGTTCGGCTGCGGCGAGCGGTATCAGCTCACTCAAAGGCGGTAATACGGTTATCCACAGAA
TCAGGGGATAACGCAGGAAAGAACATGTGAGCAAAAGGCCAGCAAAAGGCCAGGAACCGTAAAAAGGCCG
CGTTGCTGGCGTTTTTCCATAGGCTCCGCCCCCCTGACGAGCATCACAAAAATCGACGCTCAAGTCAGAG
GTGGCGAAACCCGACAGGACTATAAAGATACCAGGCGTTTCCCCCTGGAAGCTCCCTCGTGCGCTCTCCT
GTTCCGACCCTGCCGCTTACCGGATACCTGTCCGCCTTTCTCCCTTCGGGAAGCGTGGCGCTTTCTCATA
GCTCACGCTGTAGGTATCTCAGTTCGGTGTAGGTCGTTCGCTCCAAGCTGGGCTGTGTGCACGAACCCCC
CGTTCAGCCCGACCGCTGCGCCTTATCCGGTAACTATCGTCTTGAGTCCAACCCGGTAAGACACGACTTA
TCGCCACTGGCAGCAGCCACTGGTAACAGGATTAGCAGAGCGAGGTATGTAGGCGGTGCTACAGAGTTCT
TGAAGTGGTGGCCTAACTACGGCTACACTAGAAGGACAGTATTTGGTATCTGCGCTCTGCTGAAGCCAGT
TACCTTCGGAAAAAGAGTTGGTAGCTCTTGATCCGGCAAACAAACCACCGCTGGTAGCGGTGGTTTTTTT
GTTTGCAAGCAGCAGATTACGCGCAGAAAAAAAGGATCTCAAGAAGATCCTTTGATCTTTTCTACGGGGT
CTGACGCTCAGTGGAACGAAAACTCACGTTAAGGGATTTTGGTCATGAGATTATCAAAAAGGATCTTCAC
CTAGATCCTTTTAAATTAAAAATGAAGTTTTAAATCAATCTAAAGTATATATGAGTAAACTTGGTCTGAC
AGTTACCAATGCTTAATCAGTGAGGCACCTATCTCAGCGATCTGTCTATTTCGTTCATCCATAGTTGCCT
GACTCCCCGTCGTGTAGATAACTACGATACGGGAGGGCTTACCATCTGGCCCCAGTGCTGCAATGATACC
GCGAGACCCACGCTCACCGGCTCCAGATTTATCAGCAATAAACCAGCCAGCCGGAAGGGCCGAGCGCAGA
AGTGGTCCTGCAACTTTATCCGCCTCCATCCAGTCTATTAATTGTTGCCGGGAAGCTAGAGTAAGTAGTT
CGCCAGTTAATAGTTTGCGCAACGTTGTTGCCATTGCTACAGGCATCGTGGTGTCACGCTCGTCGTTTGG
TATGGCTTCATTCAGCTCCGGTTCCCAACGATCAAGGCGAGTTACATGATCCCCCATGTTGTGCAAAAAA
GCGGTTAGCTCCTTCGGTCCTCCGATCGTTGTCAGAAGTAAGTTGGCCGCAGTGTTATCACTCATGGTTA
TGGCAGCACTGCATAATTCTCTTACTGTCATGCCATCCGTAAGATGCTTTTCTGTGACTGGTGAGTACTC
AACCAAGTCATTCTGAGAATAGTGTATGCGGCGACCGAGTTGCTCTTGCCCGGCGTCAATACGGGATAAT
ACCGCGCCACATAGCAGAACTTTAAAAGTGCTCATCATTGGAAAACGTTCTTCGGGGCGAAAACTCTCAA
GGATCTTACCGCTGTTGAGATCCAGTTCGATGTAACCCACTCGTGCACCCAACTGATCTTCAGCATCTTT
TACTTTCACCAGCGTTTCTGGGTGAGCAAAAACAGGAAGGCAAAATGCCGCAAAAAAGGGAATAAGGGCG
ACACGGAAATGTTGAATACTCAT
