Features (pLannotate 1.2.2; 18 found; start..end, strand, type, name):
    164..432     +  LTR            5' LTR (truncated): truncated 5' long terminal repeat (LTR) from human T-cell leukemia virus (HTLV) type 1
    458..853     +  CDS            BSD: blasticidin S deaminase; Aspergillus terreus BSD; confers resistance to blasticidin
    860..966     +  misc_feature   WPRE (fragment): woodchuck hepatitis virus posttranscriptional regulatory element
    975..1096    +  polyA_signal   SV40 poly(A) signal: SV40 polyadenylation signal
   1114..1206    +  ncRNA          G-CSF SLDE: Accession: RF00183 - G-CSF factor stem-loop destabilising element (SLDE)
   1903..2370    +  CDS            B (fragment): PORTL_LAMBD - Experimental evidence at protein level: Swiss-Prot protein existence level 1. Forms the portal vertex of the capsid (PubMed:6228056, PubMed:6232391). This portal plays critical roles in head assembly, genome packaging, neck/tail attachment, and genome ejection (Probable). The portal protein multimerizes as a single ring-shaped homododecamer arranged around a central channel (PubMed:6232391). Binds to the terminase subunits to form the packaging machine (PubMed:7799432). From Escherichia phage lambda (Bacteriophage lambda).
   2408..2424    -  protein_bind   lac operator: The lac repressor binds to the lac operator to inhibit transcription in E. coli. This inhibition can be relieved by adding lactose or isopropyl-β-D-thiogalactopyranoside (IPTG). lac repressor encoded by lacI
   2432..2462    -  promoter       lac promoter: promoter for the E. coli lac operon
   2477..2498    -  protein_bind   CAP binding site: CAP binding activates transcription in the presence of cAMP. E. coli catabolite activator protein
   2511..2603    -  CDS            lacI (fragment): lac repressor; lacI; The lac repressor binds to the lac operator to inhibit transcription in E. coli. This inhibition can be relieved by adding lactose or isopropyl-β-D-thiogalactopyranoside (IPTG).
   2786..3374    -  rep_origin     ori: high-copy-number ColE1/pMB1/pBR322/pUC origin of replication
   3545..4405    -  CDS            AmpR: β-lactamase; bla; confers resistance to ampicillin, carbenicillin, and related antibiotics
   4406..4510    -  promoter       AmpR promoter: bla
   4563..4991    -  rep_origin     f1 ori (sequence partly withheld): f1 bacteriophage origin of replication; arrow indicates direction of (+) strand synthesis
   4996..5151    -  CDS            lacZα (fragment): LacZα fragment of β-galactosidase; lacZ fragment
   5153..5272    +  CDS            B (fragment): PORTL_LAMBD - Experimental evidence at protein level: Swiss-Prot protein existence level 1. Forms the portal vertex of the capsid (PubMed:6228056, PubMed:6232391). This portal plays critical roles in head assembly, genome packaging, neck/tail attachment, and genome ejection (Probable). The portal protein multimerizes as a single ring-shaped homododecamer arranged around a central channel (PubMed:6232391). Binds to the terminase subunits to form the packaging machine (PubMed:7799432). From Escherichia phage lambda (Bacteriophage lambda).
   5766..6006    +  promoter       U6 promoter: RNA polymerase III promoter for human U6 snRNA
   6208..151     +  promoter       EF-1α core promoter (across the origin): core promoter for human elongation factor EF-1α
>Addgene plasmid #175808 | piggyBAC-5xTAPE-1-BlastR | addgene full sequence | sequence record 345343 | Addgene NGS Result
GGGTGCCTAGAGAAGGTGGCGCGGGGTAAACTGGGAAAGTGATGTCGTGTACTGGCTCCGCCTTTTTCCC
GAGGGTGGGGGAGAACCGTATATAAGTGCAGTAGTCGCCGTGAACGTTCTTTTTCGCAACGGGTTTGCCG
CCAGAACACAGCTGAAGCTTCGAGGGGCTCGCATCTCTCCTTCACGCGCCCGCCGCCCTACCTGAGGCCG
CCATCCACGCCGGTTGAGTCGCGTTCTGCCGCCTCCCGCCTGTGGTGCCTCCTGAACTGCGTCCGCCGTC
TAGGTAAGTTTAAAGCTCAGGTCGAGACCGGGCCTTTGTCCGGCGCTCCCTTGGAGCCTACCTAGACTCA
GCCGGCTCTCCACGCTTTGCCTGACCCTGCTTGCTCAACTCTACGTCTTTGTTTCGTTTTCTGTTCTGCG
CCGTTACAGATCCAAGCTGTGACCGGCGCCTACCGTCATGGCCAAGCCTTTGTCTCAAGAAGAATCCACC
CTCATTGAAAGAGCAACGGCTACAATCAACAGCATCCCCATCTCTGAAGACTACAGCGTCGCCAGCGCAG
CTCTCTCTAGCGACGGCCGCATCTTCACTGGTGTCAATGTATATCATTTTACTGGGGGACCTTGTGCAGA
ACTCGTGGTGCTGGGCACTGCTGCTGCGGCAGCTGGCAACCTGACTTGTATCGTCGCGATCGGAAATGAG
AACAGGGGCATCTTGAGCCCCTGCGGACGGTGCCGACAGGTGCTTCTCGATCTGCATCCTGGGATCAAAG
CCATAGTGAAGGACAGTGATGGACAGCCGACGGCAGTTGGGATTCGTGAATTGCTGCCCTCTGGTTATGT
GTGGGAGGGCTAAACGCGTAATCAACCTCTGGATTACAAAATTTGTGAAAGATTGACTGGTATTCTTAAC
TATGTTGCTCCTTTTACGCTATGTGGATACGCTGCTTTAATGCCTTTGTATCATGCGTTAACTAAACTTG
TTTATTGCAGCTTATAATGGTTACAAATAAAGCAATAGCATCACAAATTTCACAAATAAAGCATTTTTTT
CACTGCATTCTAGTTGTGGTTTGTCCAAACTCATCAATGTATCTTATCATGTCTGGAATTGACTCAAATG
ATGTCAATTAGTCTATCAGAAGCTCATCTGGTCTCCCTTCCGGGGGACAAGACATCCCTGTTTAATATTT
AAACAGCAGTGTTCCCAAACTGGGTTCTTATATCCCTTGCTCTGGTCAACCAGGTTGCAGGGTTTCCTGT
CCTCACAGGAACGAAGTCCCTAAAGAAACAGTGGCAGCCAGGTTTAGCCCCGGAATTGACTGGATTCCTT
TTTTAGGGCCCATTGGTATGGCTTTTTCCCCGTATCCCCCCAGGTGTCTGCAGGCTCAAAGAGCAGCGAG
AAGCGTTCAGAGGAAAGCGATCCCGTGCCACCTTCCCCGTGCCCGGGCTGTCCCCGCACGCTGCCGGCTC
GGGGATGCGGGGGGAGCGCCGGACCGGAGCGGAGCCCCGGGCGGCTCGCTGCTGCCCCCTAGCGGGGGAG
GGACGTAATTACATCCCTGGGGGCTTTGGGGGGGGGCTGTCCCTGATATCTATAACAAGAAAATATATAT
ATAATAAGTTATCACGTAAGTAGAACATGAAATAACAATATAATTATCGTATGAGTTAAATCTTAAAAGT
CACGTAAAAGATAATCATGCGTCATTTTGACTCACGCGGTCGTTATAGTTCAAAATCAGTGACACTTACC
GCATTGACAAGCACGCCTCACGGGAGCTCCAAGCGGCGACTGAGATGTCCTAAATGCACAGCGACGGATT
CGCGCTATTTAGAAAGAGAGAGCAATATTTCAAGAATGCATGCGTCAATTTTACGCAGACTATCTTTCTA
GGGTTAATCTAGCTGCATCAGGATCATATCGTCGGGTCTTTTTTCCGGCTCAGTCATCGCCCAAGCTGGC
GCTATCTGGGCATCGGGGAGGAAGAAGCCCGTGCCTTTTCCCGCGAGGTTGAAGCGGCATGGAAAGAGTT
TGCCGAGGATGACTGCTGCTGCATTGACGTTGAGCGAAAACGCACGTTTACCATGATGATTCGGGAAGGT
GTGGCCATGCACGCCTTTAACGGTGAACTGTTCGTTCAGGCCACCTGGGATACCAGTTCGTCGCGGCTTT
TCCGGACACAGTTCCGGATGGTCAGCCCGAAGCGCATCAGCAACCCGAACAATACCGGCGACAGCCGGAA
CTGCCGTGCCGGTGTGCAGATTAATGACAGCGGTGCGGCGCTGGGATATTACGTCAGCGAGGACGGGTAT
CCTGGCTGGATGCCGCAGAAATGGACATGGATACCCCGTGAGTTACCCGGCGGGCGCGCTTGGCGTAATC
ATGGTCATAGCTGTTTCCTGTGTGAAATTGTTATCCGCTCACAATTCCACACAACATACGAGCCGGAAGC
ATAAAGTGTAAAGCCTGGGGTGCCTAATGAGTGAGCTAACTCACATTAATTGCGTTGCGCTCACTGCCCG
CTTTCCAGTCGGGAAACCTGTCGTGCCAGCTGCATTAATGAATCGGCCAACGCGCGGGGAGAGGCGGTTT
GCGTATTGGGCGCTCTTCCGCTTCCTCGCTCACTGACTCGCTGCGCTCGGTCGTTCGGCTGCGGCGAGCG
GTATCAGCTCACTCAAAGGCGGTAATACGGTTATCCACAGAATCAGGGGATAACGCAGGAAAGAACATGT
GAGCAAAAGGCCAGCAAAAGGCCAGGAACCGTAAAAAGGCCGCGTTGCTGGCGTTTTTCCATAGGCTCCG
CCCCCCTGACGAGCATCACAAAAATCGACGCTCAAGTCAGAGGTGGCGAAACCCGACAGGACTATAAAGA
TACCAGGCGTTTCCCCCTGGAAGCTCCCTCGTGCGCTCTCCTGTTCCGACCCTGCCGCTTACCGGATACC
TGTCCGCCTTTCTCCCTTCGGGAAGCGTGGCGCTTTCTCATAGCTCACGCTGTAGGTATCTCAGTTCGGT
GTAGGTCGTTCGCTCCAAGCTGGGCTGTGTGCACGAACCCCCCGTTCAGCCCGACCGCTGCGCCTTATCC
GGTAACTATCGTCTTGAGTCCAACCCGGTAAGACACGACTTATCGCCACTGGCAGCAGCCACTGGTAACA
GGATTAGCAGAGCGAGGTATGTAGGCGGTGCTACAGAGTTCTTGAAGTGGTGGCCTAACTACGGCTACAC
TAGAAGAACAGTATTTGGTATCTGCGCTCTGCTGAAGCCAGTTACCTTCGGAAAAAGAGTTGGTAGCTCT
TGATCCGGCAAACAAACCACCGCTGGTAGCGGTGGTTTTTTTGTTTGCAAGCAGCAGATTACGCGCAGAA
AAAAAGGATCTCAAGAAGATCCTTTGATCTTTTCTACGGGGTCTGACGCTCAGTGGAACGAAAACTCACG
TTAAGGGATTTTGGTCATGAGATTATCAAAAAGGATCTTCACCTAGATCCTTTTAAATTAAAAATGAAGT
TTTAAATCAATCTAAAGTATATATGAGTAAACTTGGTCTGACAGTTACCAATGCTTAATCAGTGAGGCAC
CTATCTCAGCGATCTGTCTATTTCGTTCATCCATAGTTGCCTGACTCCCCGTCGTGTAGATAACTACGAT
ACGGGAGGGCTTACCATCTGGCCCCAGTGCTGCAATGATACCGCGAGACCCACGCTCACCGGCTCCAGAT
TTATCAGCAATAAACCAGCCAGCCGGAAGGGCCGAGCGCAGAAGTGGTCCTGCAACTTTATCCGCCTCCA
TCCAGTCTATTAATTGTTGCCGGGAAGCTAGAGTAAGTAGTTCGCCAGTTAATAGTTTGCGCAACGTTGT
TGCCATTGCTACAGGCATCGTGGTGTCACGCTCGTCGTTTGGTATGGCTTCATTCAGCTCCGGTTCCCAA
CGATCAAGGCGAGTTACATGATCCCCCATGTTGTGCAAAAAAGCGGTTAGCTCCTTCGGTCCTCCGATCG
TTGTCAGAAGTAAGTTGGCCGCAGTGTTATCACTCATGGTTATGGCAGCACTGCATAATTCTCTTACTGT
CATGCCATCCGTAAGATGCTTTTCTGTGACTGGTGAGTACTCAACCAAGTCATTCTGAGAATAGTGTATG
CGGCGACCGAGTTGCTCTTGCCCGGCGTCAATACGGGATAATACCGCGCCACATAGCAGAACTTTAAAAG
TGCTCATCATTGGAAAACGTTCTTCGGGGCGAAAACTCTCAAGGATCTTACCGCTGTTGAGATCCAGTTC
GATGTAACCCACTCGTGCACCCAACTGATCTTCAGCATCTTTTACTTTCACCAGCGTTTCTGGGTGAGCA
AAAACAGGAAGGCAAAATGCCGCAAAAAAGGGAATAAGGGCGACACGGAAATGTTGAATACTCATACTCT
TCCTTTTTCAATATTATTGAAGCATTTATCAGGGTTATTGTCTCATGAGCGGATACATATTTGAATGTAT
TTAGAAAAATAAACAAATAGGGGTTCCGCGCACATTTCCCCGAAAAGTGCCACCTAAATTGTAAGCGTTA
ATATTTTGTTAAAATTCGCGTTAAATTTTTGTTAAATCAGCTCATTTTTTAACCAATAGGCCGAAATCGG
CAAAATCCCTTATAAATCAAAAGAATAGACCGAGATAGGGT
[37 nt withheld, positions 4662-4698]
AAAGAACGTGGACTCCAACGTCAAAGG
[49 nt withheld, positions 4726-4774]
T
[91 nt withheld, positions 4776-4866]
G
[124 nt withheld, positions 4868-4991]
CCCATTCGCCATTCAGGCTGCGCAACTGTTGGGAAGGGCGATCGGTGCGGGCCTCTTCGCTATTACGCCA
GCTGGCGAAAGGGGGATGTGCTGCAAGGCGATTAAGTTGGGTAACGCCAGGGTTTTCCCAGTCACGACGT
TGTAAAACGACGGCCAGTGAGCGCGCCTCGTTCATTCACGTTTTTGAACCCGTGGAGGACGGGCAGACTC
GCGGTGCAAATGTGTTTTACAGCGTGATGGAGCAGATGAAGATGCTCGACACGCTGCAGAACACGCAGCT
AGATTAACCCTAGAAAGATAATCATATTGTGACGTACGTTAAAGATAATCATGTGTAAAATTGACGCATG
TGTTTTATCGGTCTGTATATCGAGGTTTATTTATTAATTTGAATAGATATTAAGTTTTATTATATTTACA
CTTACATACTAATAATAAATTCAACAAACAATTTATTTATGTTTATTTATTTATTAAAAAAAACAAAAAC
TCAAAATTTCTTCTATAAAGTAACAAAACTTTTATGAGGGACAGCCCCCCCCCAAAGCCCCCAGGGATGT
AATTACGTCCCTCCCCCGCTAGGGGGCAGCAGCGAGCCGCCCGGGGCTCCGCTCCGGTCCGGCGCTCCCC
CCGCATCCCCGAGCCGGCAGCGTGCGGGGACAGCCCGGGCACGGGGAAGGTGGCACGGGATCGCTTTCCT
CTGAACGCTTCTCGCTGCTCTTTGAGCCTGCAGACACCTGGGGGGATACGGGGAAAAGGCCTCCACGGCC
AAGAGAGGGCCTATTTCCCATGATTCCTTCATATTTGCATATACGATACAAGGCTGTTAGAGAGATAATT
AGAATTAATTTGACTGTAAACACAAAGATATTAGTACAAAATACGTGACGTAGAAAGTAATAATTTCTTG
GGTAGTTTGCAGTTTTAAAATTATGTTTTAAAATGGACTATCATATGCTTACCGTAACTTGAAAGTATTT
CGATTTCTTGGCTTTATATATCTTGTGGAAAGGACGAAACACCTTACCTATGGATGATGGTGAGCACGTG
ATGGTGAGCACGTGATGGTGAGCACGTGATGGTGAGCACGTGATGGTGAGCACGTGATGGTGAGCGCTTT
AAGGCCGGTCCTAGCAATTTTTTTAAGCTTGGCGTAACTAGATCTTGAGACAAACGCGGCCGCGAAGGAT
CTGCGATCGCTCCGGTGCCCGTCAGTGGGCAGAGCGCACATCGCCCACAGTCCCCGAGAAGTTGGGGGGA
GGGGTCGGCAATTGAAC
